Addgene plasmid #230427: AiP11687 - pAAV-hsA2-AiE0194h-minRho-SYFP2-WPRE3-BGHpA (Alias: CN1687)
Purpose: AiE0194h is an enhancer sequence, designed to drive AAV-mediated transgene expression in specific populations of brain cells
Depositing lab: Allen Institute for Brain Science & Jonathan Ting. Depositing organization: Allen Institute. Publication: A suite of enhancer AAVs and transgenic mouse lines for genetic access to cortical cell types. Ben-Simon Y, Hooper M, Narayan S, Daigle TL, Dwivedi D, Way SW, Oster A, Stafford DA, Mich JK, Taormina MJ, Martinez RA, Opitz-Araya X, Roth JR, Alexander JR, Allen S, Amster A, Arbuckle J, Ayala A, Baker PM, Bakken TE, Barcelli T, Barta S, Bendrick J, Bertagnolli D, Bielstein C, Bishwakarma P, Bowlus J, Boyer G, Brouner K, Casian B, Casper T, Chakka AB, Chakrabarty R, Chance RK, Chavan S, Clark M, Colbert K, Collman F, Daniel S, Departee M, DiValentin P, Donadio N, Dotson N, Egdorf T, Fliss T, Gabitto M, Garcia J, Gary A, Gasperini M, Gloe J, Goldy J, Gore BB, Graybuck L, Greisman N, Haeseleer F, Halterman C, Haradon Z, Hastings SD, Helback O, Ho W, Hockemeyer D, Huang C, Huff S, Hunker A, Johansen N, Jones D, Juneau Z, Kalmbach B, Kannan M, Khem S, Kussick E, Kutsal R, Larsen R, Lee C, Lee AY, Leibly M, Lenz GH, Li S, Liang E, Lusk N, Madigan Z, Malloy J, Malone J, McCue R, Melchor J, Mollenkopf T, Moosman S, Morin E, Newman D, Ng L, Ngo K, Omstead V, Otto S, Oyama A, Pena N, Pham T, Phillips E, Pom CA, Potekhina L, Ransford S, Ray PL, Rette D, Reynoldson C, Rimorin C, Rocha D, Ruiz A, Sanchez REA, Sawyer L, Sedeno-Cortes A, Sevigny JP, Shapovalova N, Shepard N, Shulga L, Sigler AR, Siverts L, Soliman S, Somasundaram S, Staats B, Stewart K, Szelenyi E, Tieu M, Trader C, Tran A, van Velthoven CTJ, Walker M, Wang Y, Weed N, Wirthlin M, Wood T, Wynalda B, Yao Z, Zhou T, Ariza J, Dee N, Reding M, Ronellenfitch K, Mufti S, Sunkin SM, Smith KA, Esposito L, Waters J, Thyagarajan B, Yao S, Lein ES, Zeng H, Levi BP, Ngai J, Ting JT, Tasic B. Cell. 2025 May 16:S0092-8674(25)00513-6. doi: 10.1016/j.cell.2025.05.002. PubMed 40403729.
Backbone
  Vector backbone: pAAV2
  Vector type: AAV
Growth in bacteria
  Bacterial resistance: Ampicillin, 100 μg/mL
  Growth temperature: 37°C
  Growth strain: NEB Stable
  Copy number: High Copy
Gene/Insert
  Gene/Insert name: SYFP2
  Species: Synthetic
  Promoter: minRho
  Cloning method: Gibson Cloning
Terms and licenses: Academic/Nonprofit Terms; Industry Terms: Not Available to Industry
How to cite: AiP11687 - pAAV-hsA2-AiE0194h-minRho-SYFP2-WPRE3-BGHpA (Alias: CN1687) was a gift from Allen Institute for Brain Science & Jonathan Ting (Addgene plasmid # 230427 ; http://n2t.net/addgene:230427 ; RRID:Addgene_230427)
