[The description below was written by a language model from this plasmid's Addgene catalogue record and pLannotate feature annotations shown in this document.]
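Description:
AiP11687 - pAAV-hsA2-AiE0194h-minRho-SYFP2-WPRE3-BGHpA (alias CN1687) is a 5,019 nt adeno-associated virus transfer plasmid built on a pAAV2 backbone and intended for packaging into recombinant AAV for delivery to brain tissue. In bacteria it is maintained by a high-copy ColE1/pUC-type origin and selected with ampicillin through the bla gene under its own promoter. The backbone also carries an f1 phage origin and small remnants of the pBR322 bom and rop regions. The cassette is flanked by AAV2 inverted terminal repeats, which supply the cis signals for genome replication and encapsidation. The annotation detects the right ITR in full but only short fragments of the left one, which may reflect how poorly these structured repeats sequence and annotate.

The payload is an enhancer-driven reporter. According to the catalogue entry, AiE0194h is an enhancer sequence placed upstream of the minimal minRho promoter. On its own a minimal promoter gives little transcription, so expression of the downstream gene depends on the enhancer's activity and is meant to be confined to specific brain cell populations; the record does not state which ones. The enhancer, the minimal promoter and the "hsA2" element in the name are not annotated in the feature table, and presumably lie in the unannotated stretch between the left ITR and the coding sequence. The reporter is SYFP2, a monomeric, fast-maturing yellow fluorescent protein derived from Aequorea victoria. It is followed by WPRE3, a shortened woodchuck hepatitis virus post-transcriptional element (detected as two WPRE fragments) that boosts transcript expression, and by the bovine growth hormone polyadenylation signal. The construct belongs to a collection of enhancer AAVs for genetic access to cortical cell types, where the fluorescence marks the cells in which the enhancer is active.
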