Features (pLannotate 1.2.2; 14 found; start..end, strand, type, name):
     12..39      +  repeat_region  AAV2 ITR (fragment): inverted terminal repeat of adeno-associated virus serotype 2 inverted
     68..95      +  repeat_region  AAV2 ITR (fragment): inverted terminal repeat of adeno-associated virus serotype 2 inverted
   1062..1778    +  CDS            SYFP2: SYFP2 is a basic (constitutively fluorescent) yellow fluorescent protein published in 2006, derived from Aequorea victoria. It is reported to be a very rapidly-maturing monomer with moderate acid sensitivity.
   1793..1950    +  misc_feature   WPRE (fragment): woodchuck hepatitis virus posttranscriptional regulatory element
   1956..2036    +  misc_feature   WPRE (fragment): woodchuck hepatitis virus posttranscriptional regulatory element
   2053..2164    +  polyA_signal   bGH poly(A) signal: bovine growth hormone polyadenylation signal
   2282..2422    +  repeat_region  AAV2 ITR: inverted terminal repeat of adeno-associated virus serotype 2 inverted
   2427..2478    -  misc_feature   bom (fragment): basis of mobility region from pBR322
   2497..2952    +  rep_origin     f1 ori (sequence partly withheld): f1 bacteriophage origin of replication; arrow indicates direction of (+) strand synthesis
   2953..3002    -  misc_feature   bom (fragment): basis of mobility region from pBR322
   3104..3139    -  CDS            rop (fragment): Rop protein, which maintains plasmids at low copy number; rop
   3234..3338    +  promoter       AmpR promoter: bla
   3339..4199    +  CDS            AmpR: β-lactamase; bla; confers resistance to ampicillin, carbenicillin, and related antibiotics
   4370..4958    +  rep_origin     ori: high-copy-number ColE1/pMB1/pBR322/pUC origin of replication
>Addgene plasmid #230427 | AiP11687 - pAAV-hsA2-AiE0194h-minRho-SYFP2-WPRE3-BGHpA (Alias: CN1687) | addgene full sequence | sequence record 470911 | Addgene NGS Result
CCTGCAGGCAGCTGCGCGCTCGCTCGCTCACTGAGGCCGCCCGGGCGTCGGGCGACCTTTGGTCGCCCGG
CCTCAGTGAGCGAGCGAGCGCGCAGAGAGGGAGTGGCCAACTCCATCACTAGGGGTTCCTGCGGCCGCAA
CGCGTTTAGAACAATGGCTGGCCCATAGTAAATGCCGTGTTAGTGTGTTAGTTGCTGTTCTTCCACGTCA
GAAGAGGCACAGACAAATTACCACCAGGTGGCGCTCAGAGTCTGCGGAGGCATCACAACAGCCCTGAATT
TGAATCCTGCTCTGCCACTGCCTAGTTGAGACCTTTTACTACCTGACTAGCTGTTTGTGTATTTTAGGTG
TTTGTTTGCTCAAACGCCAACAGAGTTTGGATTCTCTGCTACTGTGCATTGTCTGGAGTTTGTCTCCCTG
ACATGGGAGGGGGTGTGAGGGGACAGTGAGTGTACCTTGAGGTAGCTGAGTGTATAAAATGTGTCACATG
GCCACTGTCCCCAGCAAAGGGCTTGAGAAGCAAGGCTGAGGCCCCTCCCAGTGCCCATACTTTTCCTGGC
ACCCAGGCGCACTTCCTGCTTGTCAGTTGTTTTTCTTCCCTCATTAAGCTCACTCTGAATTATCCCAGTG
AGGCCCATTGTTGTTTAAAACAGGCAGCAAACTGACTCACTTATTAAAACTGAGCAGTGGGGAACAACAT
TCTGAGAATACCGTGAGGAGAGTCCTCACCCAGGATGTGGCTCAGGGTGGAGCACAGCGTGGCTCCCAGG
CGTTCCAGGCCCTCTCATCAAGAGGCCGAGGCTGTTGGGCATCTTGTCTGAAACAGTGAGGCAGGTCTGC
ACTGAGGGCACCACCAGCCTTCCGAATTCGATATCATAATCAACCATAGGTACCGAGCTCGGGATTCAGC
CGGGAGCTTAGGGAGGGGAGGTCACTTCATAAGGGCCTGGGGGGGGAGTTGGAGCCACGAGTCGTCCAGC
CGGAGCCCCGTGTGGCTGAGCTCCGGCCTCAGAAGCATCCCCGGGTTGGATCCTTCGAAGCTAGCGCTAC
CGGTCGCCACCATGGTGAGCAAGGGCGAGGAGCTGTTCACCGGGGTGGTGCCCATCCTGGTCGAGCTGGA
CGGCGACGTAAACGGCCACAAGTTCAGCGTGTCCGGCGAGGGCGAGGGCGATGCCACCTACGGCAAGCTG
ACCCTGAAGCTGATCTGCACCACCGGCAAGCTGCCCGTGCCCTGGCCCACCCTCGTGACCACCCTGGGCT
ACGGCGTGCAGTGCTTCGCCCGCTACCCCGACCACATGAAGCAGCACGACTTCTTCAAGTCCGCCATGCC
CGAAGGCTACGTCCAGGAGCGCACCATCTTCTTCAAGGACGACGGCAACTACAAGACCCGCGCCGAGGTG
AAGTTCGAGGGCGACACCCTGGTGAACCGCATCGAGCTGAAGGGCATCGACTTCAAGGAGGACGGCAACA
TCCTGGGGCACAAGCTGGAGTACAACTACAACAGCCACAACGTCTATATCACCGCCGACAAGCAGAAGAA
CGGCATCAAGGCCAACTTCAAGATCCGCCACAACATCGAGGACGGCGGCGTGCAGCTCGCCGACCACTAC
CAGCAGAACACCCCCATCGGCGACGGCCCCGTGCTGCTGCCCGACAACCACTACCTGAGCTACCAGTCCA
AGCTGAGCAAAGACCCCAACGAGAAGCGCGATCACATGGTCCTGCTGGAGTTCGTGACCGCCGCCGGGAT
CACTCTCGGCATGGACGAGCTGTACAAGTAAGTCGACATCATAATCAACCTCTGGATTACAAAATTTGTG
AAAGATTGACTGGTATTCTTAACTATGTTGCTCCTTTTACGCTATGTGGATACGCTGCTTTAATGCCTTT
GTATCATGCTATTGCTTCCCGTATGGCTTTCATTTTCTCCTCCTTGTATAAATCCTGGTTAGTTCTTGCC
ACGGCGGAACTCATCGCCGCCTGCCTTGCCCGCTGCTGGACAGGGGCTCGGCTGTTGGGCACTGACAATT
CCGTGGCTCGAGAGATCTTCGACTGTGCCTTCTAGTTGCCAGCCATCTGTTGTTTGCCCCTCCCCCGTGC
CTTCCTTGACCCTGGAAGGTGCCACTCCCACTGTCCTTTCCTAATAAAATGAGGAAATTGCATCGCATTG
TCTGAGTAGGTGTCATTCTATTCTGGGGGGTGGGGTGGGGCAGGACAGCAAGGGGGAGGATTGGGAAGAC
AATAGCAGGCATGAGATCTCACGTGCGGACCGAGCGGCCGCAGGAACCCCTAGTGATGGAGTTGGCCACT
CCCTCTCTGCGCGCTCGCTCGCTCACTGAGGCCGGGCGACCAAAGGTCGCCCGACGCCCGGGCTTTGCCC
GGGCGGCCTCAGTGAGCGAGCGAGCGCGCAGCTGCCTGCAGGGGCGCCTGATGCGGTATTTTCTCCTTAC
GCATCTGTGCGGTATTTCACACCGCATA
[95 nt withheld, positions 2479-2573]
T
[46 nt withheld, positions 2575-2620]
C
[141 nt withheld, positions 2622-2762]
CCTTTGACGTTGGAGTCCACGTTCTTT
[37 nt withheld, positions 2790-2826]
ACTCTATCTCGGGCTATTCTTTTGATTTATAAGGGATTTTGCCGATTTCGGTCTATTGGTTAAAAAATGA
GCTGATTTAACAAAAATTTAACGGGAATTTTAACAAAATATTAACGTTTACAATTTTATGGTGCACTCTC
AGTACAATCTGCTCTGATGCCGCATAGTTAAGCCAGCCCCGACACCCGCCAACACCCGCTGACGCGCCCT
GACGGGCTTGTCTGCTCCCGGCATCCGCTTACAGACAAGCTGTGACCGTCTCCGGGAGCTGCATGTGTCA
GAGGTTTTCACCGTCATCACCGAAACGCGCGAGACGAAAGGGCCTCGTGATACGCCTATTTTTATAGGTT
AATGTCATGATAATAATGGTTTCTTAGACGTCAGGTGGCACTTTTCGGGGAAATGTGCGCGGAACCCCTA
TTTGTTTATTTTTCTAAATACATTCAAATATGTATCCGCTCATGAGACAATAACCCTGATAAATGCTTCA
ATAATATTGAAAAAGGAAGAGTATGAGTATTCAACATTTCCGTGTCGCCCTTATTCCCTTTTTTGCGGCA
TTTTGCCTTCCTGTTTTTGCTCACCCAGAAACGCTGGTGAAAGTAAAAGATGCTGAAGATCAGTTGGGTG
CACGAGTGGGTTACATCGAACTGGATCTCAACAGCGGTAAGATCCTTGAGAGTTTTCGCCCCGAAGAACG
TTTTCCAATGATGAGCACTTTTAAAGTTCTGCTATGTGGCGCGGTATTATCCCGTATTGACGCCGGGCAA
GAGCAACTCGGTCGCCGCATACACTATTCTCAGAATGACTTGGTTGAGTACTCACCAGTCACAGAAAAGC
ATCTTACGGATGGCATGACAGTAAGAGAATTATGCAGTGCTGCCATAACCATGAGTGATAACACTGCGGC
CAACTTACTTCTGACAACGATCGGAGGACCGAAGGAGCTAACCGCTTTTTTGCACAACATGGGGGATCAT
GTAACTCGCCTTGATCGTTGGGAACCGGAGCTGAATGAAGCCATACCAAACGACGAGCGTGACACCACGA
TGCCTGTAGCAATGGCAACAACGTTGCGCAAACTATTAACTGGCGAACTACTTACTCTAGCTTCCCGGCA
ACAATTAATAGACTGGATGGAGGCGGATAAAGTTGCAGGACCACTTCTGCGCTCGGCCCTTCCGGCTGGC
TGGTTTATTGCTGATAAATCTGGAGCCGGTGAGCGTGGGTCTCGCGGTATCATTGCAGCACTGGGGCCAG
ATGGTAAGCCCTCCCGTATCGTAGTTATCTACACGACGGGGAGTCAGGCAACTATGGATGAACGAAATAG
ACAGATCGCTGAGATAGGTGCCTCACTGATTAAGCATTGGTAACTGTCAGACCAAGTTTACTCATATATA
CTTTAGATTGATTTAAAACTTCATTTTTAATTTAAAAGGATCTAGGTGAAGATCCTTTTTGATAATCTCA
TGACCAAAATCCCTTAACGTGAGTTTTCGTTCCACTGAGCGTCAGACCCCGTAGAAAAGATCAAAGGATC
TTCTTGAGATCCTTTTTTTCTGCGCGTAATCTGCTGCTTGCAAACAAAAAAACCACCGCTACCAGCGGTG
GTTTGTTTGCCGGATCAAGAGCTACCAACTCTTTTTCCGAAGGTAACTGGCTTCAGCAGAGCGCAGATAC
CAAATACTGTTCTTCTAGTGTAGCCGTAGTTAGGCCACCACTTCAAGAACTCTGTAGCACCGCCTACATA
CCTCGCTCTGCTAATCCTGTTACCAGTGGCTGCTGCCAGTGGCGATAAGTCGTGTCTTACCGGGTTGGAC
TCAAGACGATAGTTACCGGATAAGGCGCAGCGGTCGGGCTGAACGGGGGGTTCGTGCACACAGCCCAGCT
TGGAGCGAACGACCTACACCGAACTGAGATACCTACAGCGTGAGCTATGAGAAAGCGCCACGCTTCCCGA
AGGGAGAAAGGCGGACAGGTATCCGGTAAGCGGCAGGGTCGGAACAGGAGAGCGCACGAGGGAGCTTCCA
GGGGGAAACGCCTGGTATCTTTATAGTCCTGTCGGGTTTCGCCACCTCTGACTTGAGCGTCGATTTTTGT
GATGCTCGTCAGGGGGGCGGAGCCTATGGAAAAACGCCAGCAACGCGGCCTTTTTACGGTTCCTGGCCTT
TTGCTGGCCTTTTGCTCACATGT
